>Addgene plasmid #195441 | pMN-322 | addgene full sequence | sequence record 384880 | Addgene NGS Result
CGATACCGTCGACCTCGAGGGAATTAATTCGAGCTCGGTACCTTTAAGACCAATGACTTACAAGGCAGCT
GTAGATCTTAGCCACTTTTTAAAAGAAAAGGGGGGACTGGAAGGGCTAATTCACTCCCAACGAAGACAAG
ATCTGCTTTTTGCTTGTACTGGGTCTCTCTGGTTAGACCAGATCTGAGCCTGGGAGCTCTCTGGCTAACT
AGGGAACCCACTGCTTAAGCCTCAATAAAGCTTGCCTTGAGTGCTTCAAGTAGTGTGTGCCCGTCTGTTG
TGTGACTCTGGTAACTAGAGATCCCTCAGACCCTTTTAGTCAGTGTGGAAAATCTCTAGCAGCATCTAGA
ATTAATTCCGTGTATTCTATAGTGTCACCTAAATCGTATGTGTATGATACATAAGGTTATGTATTAATTG
TAGCCGCGTTCTAACGACAATATGTACAAGCCTAATTGTGTAGCATCTGGCTTACTGAAGCAGACCCTAT
CATCTCTCTCGTAAACTGCCGTCAGAGTCGGTTTGGTTGGACGAACCTTCTGAGTTTCTGGTAACGCCGT
CCCGCACCCGGAAATGGTCAGCGAACCAATCAGCAGGGTCATCGCTAGCCAGATCCTCTACGCCGGACGC
ATCGTGGCCGGCATCACCGGCGCCACAGGTGCGGTTGCTGGCGCCTATATCGCCGACATCACCGATGGGG
AAGATCGGGCTCGCCACTTCGGGCTCATGAGCGCTTGTTTCGGCGTGGGTATGGTGGCAGGCCCCGTGGC
CGGGGGACTGTTGGGCGCCATCTCCTTGCATGCACCATTCCTTGCGGCGGCGGTGCTCAACGGCCTCAAC
CTACTACTGGGCTGCTTCCTAATGCAGGAGTCGCATAAGGGAGAGCGTCGAATGGTGCACTCTCAGTACA
ATCTGCTCTGATGCCGCATAGTTAAGCCAGCCCCGACACCCGCCAACACCCGCTGACGCGCCCTGACGGG
CTTGTCTGCTCCCGGCATCCGCTTACAGACAAGCTGTGACCGTCTCCGGGAGCTGCATGTGTCAGAGGTT
TTCACCGTCATCACCGAAACGCGCGAGACGAAAGGGCCTCGTGATACGCCTATTTTTATAGGTTAATGTC
ATGATAATAATGGTTTCTTAGACGTCAGGTGGCACTTTTCGGGGAAATGTGCGCGGAACCCCTATTTGTT
TATTTTTCTAAATACATTCAAATATGTATCCGCTCATGAGACAATAACCCTGATAAATGCTTCAATAATA
TTGAAAAAGGAAGAGTATGAGTATTCAACATTTCCGTGTCGCCCTTATTCCCTTTTTTGCGGCATTTTGC
CTTCCTGTTTTTGCTCACCCAGAAACGCTGGTGAAAGTAAAAGATGCTGAAGATCAGTTGGGTGCACGAG
TGGGTTACATCGAACTGGATCTCAACAGCGGTAAGATCCTTGAGAGTTTTCGCCCCGAAGAACGTTTTCC
AATGATGAGCACTTTTAAAGTTCTGCTATGTGGCGCGGTATTATCCCGTATTGACGCCGGGCAAGAGCAA
CTCGGTCGCCGCATACACTATTCTCAGAATGACTTGGTTGAGTACTCACCAGTCACAGAAAAGCATCTTA
CGGATGGCATGACAGTAAGAGAATTATGCAGTGCTGCCATAACCATGAGTGATAACACTGCGGCCAACTT
ACTTCTGACAACGATCGGAGGACCGAAGGAGCTAACCGCTTTTTTGCACAACATGGGGGATCATGTAACT
CGCCTTGATCGTTGGGAACCGGAGCTGAATGAAGCCATACCAAACGACGAGCGTGACACCACGATGCCTG
TAGCAATGGCAACAACGTTGCGCAAACTATTAACTGGCGAACTACTTACTCTAGCTTCCCGGCAACAATT
AATAGACTGGATGGAGGCGGATAAAGTTGCAGGACCACTTCTGCGCTCGGCCCTTCCGGCTGGCTGGTTT
ATTGCTGATAAATCTGGAGCCGGTGAGCGTGGGTCTCGCGGTATCATTGCAGCACTGGGGCCAGATGGTA
AGCCCTCCCGTATCGTAGTTATCTACACGACGGGGAGTCAGGCAACTATGGATGAACGAAATAGACAGAT
CGCTGAGATAGGTGCCTCACTGATTAAGCATTGGTAACTGTCAGACCAAGTTTACTCATATATACTTTAG
ATTGATTTAAAACTTCATTTTTAATTTAAAAGGATCTAGGTGAAGATCCTTTTTGATAATCTCATGACCA
AAATCCCTTAACGTGAGTTTTCGTTCCACTGAGCGTCAGACCCCGTAGAAAAGATCAAAGGATCTTCTTG
AGATCCTTTTTTTCTGCGCGTAATCTGCTGCTTGCAAACAAAAAAACCACCGCTACCAGCGGTGGTTTGT
TTGCCGGATCAAGAGCTACCAACTCTTTTTCCGAAGGTAACTGGCTTCAGCAGAGCGCAGATACCAAATA
CTGTTCTTCTAGTGTAGCCGTAGTTAGGCCACCACTTCAAGAACTCTGTAGCACCGCCTACATACCTCGC
TCTGCTAATCCTGTTACCAGTGGCTGCTGCCAGTGGCGATAAGTCGTGTCTTACCGGGTTGGACTCAAGA
CGATAGTTACCGGATAAGGCGCAGCGGTCGGGCTGAACGGGGGGTTCGTGCACACAGCCCAGCTTGGAGC
GAACGACCTACACCGAACTGAGATACCTACAGCGTGAGCTATGAGAAAGCGCCACGCTTCCCGAAGGGAG
AAAGGCGGACAGGTATCCGGTAAGCGGCAGGGTCGGAACAGGAGAGCGCACGAGGGAGCTTCCAGGGGGA
AACGCCTGGTATCTTTATAGTCCTGTCGGGTTTCGCCACCTCTGACTTGAGCGTCGATTTTTGTGATGCT
CGTCAGGGGGGCGGAGCCTATGGAAAAACGCCAGCAACGCGGCCTTTTTACGGTTCCTGGCCTTTTGCTG
GCCTTTTGCTCACATGTTCTTTCCTGCGTTATCCCCTGATTCTGTGGATAACCGTATTACCGCCTTTGAG
TGAGCTGATACCGCTCGCCGCAGCCGAACGACCGAGCGCAGCGAGTCAGTGAGCGAGGAAGCGGAAGAGC
GCCCAATACGCAAACCGCCTCTCCCCGCGCGTTGGCCGATTCATTAATGCAGCTGTGGAATGTGTGTCAG
TTAGGGTGTGGAAAGTCCCCAGGCTCCCCAGCAGGCAGAAGTATGCAAAGCATGCATCTCAATTAGTCAG
CAACCAGGTGTGGAAAGTCCCCAGGCTCCCCAGCAGGCAGAAGTATGCAAAGCATGCATCTCAATTAGTC
AGCAACCATAGTCCCGCCCCTAACTCCGCCCATCCCGCCCCTAACTCCGCCCAGTTCCGCCCATTCTCCG
CCCCATGGCTGACTAATTTTTTTTATTTATGCAGAGGCCGAGGCCGCCTCGGCCTCTGAGCTATTCCAGA
AGTAGTGAGGAGGCTTTTTTGGAGGCCTAGGCTTTTGCAAAAAGCTTGGACACAAGACAGGCTTGCGAGA
TATGTTTGAGAATACCACTTTATCCCGCGTCAGGGAGAGGCAGTGCGTAAAAAGACGCGGACTCATGTGA
AATACTGGTTTTTAGTGCGCCAGATCTCTATAATCTCGCGCAACCTATTTTCCCCTCGAACACTTTTTAA
GCCGTAGATAAACAGGCTGGGACACTTCACATGAGCGAAAAATACATCGTCACCTGGGACATGTTGCAGA
TCCATGCACGTAAACTCGCAAGCCGACTGATGCCTTCTGAACAATGGAAAGGCATTATTGCCGTAAGCCG
TGGCGGTCTGTACCGGGTGCGTTACTGGCGCGTGAACTGGGTATTCGTCATGTCGATACCGTTTGTATTT
CCAGCTACGATCACGACAACCAGCGCGAGCTTAAAGTGCTGAAACGCGCAGAAGGCGATGGCGAAGGCTT
CATCGTTATTGATGACCTGGTGGATACCGGTGGTACTGCGGTTGCGATTCGTGAAATGTATCCAAAAGCG
CACTTTGTCACCATCTTCGCAAAACCGGCTGGTCGTCCGCTGGTTGATGACTATGTTGTTGATATCCCGC
AAGATACCTGGATTGAACAGCCGTGGGATATGGGCGTCGTATTCGTCCCGCCAATCTCCGGTCGCTAATC
TTTTCAACGCCTGGCACTGCCGGGCGTTGTTCTTTTTAACTTCAGGCGGGTTACAATAGTTTCCAGTAAG
TATTCTGGAGGCTGCATCCATGACACAGGCAAACCTGAGCGAAACCCTGTTCAAACCCCGCTTTAAACAT
CCTGAAACCTCGACGCTAGTCCGCCGCTTTAATCACGGCGCACAACCGCCTGTGCAGTCGGCCCTTGATG
GTAAAACCATCCCTCACTGGTATCGCATGATTAACCGTCTGATGTGGATCTGGCGCGGCATTGACCCACG
CGAAATCCTCGACGTCCAGGCACGTATTGTGATGAGCGATGCCGAACGTACCGACGATGATTTATACGAT
ACGGTGATTGGCTACCGTGGCGGCAACTGGATTTATGAGTGGGCCCCGGATCTTTGTGAAGGAACCTTAC
TTCTGTGGTGTGACATAATTGGACAAACTACCTACAGAGATTTAAAGCTCTAAGGTAAATATAAAATTTT
TAAGTGTATAATGTGTTAAACTACTGATTCTAATTGTTTGTGTATTTTAGATTCCAACCTATGGAACTGA
TGAATGGGAGCAGTGGTGGAATGCCTTTAATGAGGAAAACCTGTTTTGCTCAGAAGAAATGCCATCTAGT
GATGATGAGGCTACTGCTGACTCTCAACATTCTACTCCTCCAAAAAAGAAGAGAAAGGTAGAAGACCCCA
AGGACTTTCCTTCAGAATTGCTAAGTTTTTTGAGTCATGCTGTGTTTAGTAATAGAACTCTTGCTTGCTT
TGCTATTTACACCACAAAGGAAAAAGCTGCACTGCTATACAAGAAAATTATGGAAAAATATTCTGTAACC
TTTATAAGTAGGCATAACAGTTATAATCATAACATACTGTTTTTTCTTACTCCACACAGGCATAGAGTGT
CTGCTATTAATAACTATGCTCAAAAATTGTGTACCTTTAGCTTTTTAATTTGTAAAGGGGTTAATAAGGA
ATATTTGATGTATAGTGCCTTGACTAGAGATCATAATCAGCCATACCACATTTGTAGAGGTTTTACTTGC
TTTAAAAAACCTCCCACACCTCCCCCTGAACCTGAAACATAAAATGAATGCAATTGTTGTTGTTAACTTG
TTTATTGCAGCTTATAATGGTTACAAATAAAGCAATAGCATCACAAATTTCACAAATAAAGCATTTTTTT
CACTGCATTCTAGTTGTGGTTTGTCCAAACTCATCAATGTATCTTATCATGTCTGGATCAACTGGATAAC
TCAAGCTAACCAAAATCATCCCAAACTTCCCACCCCATACCCTATTACCACTGCCAATTACCTGTGGTTT
CATTTACTCTAAACCTGTGATTCCTCTGAATTATTTTCATTTTAAAGAAATTGTATTTGTTAAATATGTA
CTACAAACTTAGTAGTTGGAAGGGCTAATTCACTCCCAAAGAAGACAAGATATCCTTGATCTGTGGATCT
ACCACACACAAGGCTACTTCCCTGATTAGCAGAACTACACACCAGGGCCAGGGGTCAGATATCCACTGAC
CTTTGGATGGTGCTACAAGCTAGTACCAGTTGAGCCAGATAAGGTAGAAGAGGCCAATAAAGGAGAGAAC
ACCAGCTTGTTACACCCTGTGAGCCTGCATGGGATGGATGACCCGGAGAGAGAAGTGTTAGAGTGGAGGT
TTGACAGCCGCCTAGCATTTCATCACGTGGCCCGAGAGCTGCATCCGGAGTACTTCAAGAACTGCTGATA
TCGAGCTTGCTACAAGGGACTTTCCGCTGGGGACTTTCCAGGGAGGCGTGGCCTGGGCGGGACTGGGGAG
TGGCGAGCCCTCAGATCCTGCATATAAGCAGCTGCTTTTTGCCTGTACTGGGTCTCTCTGGTTAGACCAG
ATCTGAGCCTGGGAGCTCTCTGGCTAACTAGGGAACCCACTGCTTAAGCCTCAATAAAGCTTGCCTTGAG
TGCTTCAAGTAGTGTGTGCCCGTCTGTTGTGTGACTCTGGTAACTAGAGATCCCTCAGACCCTTTTAGTC
AGTGTGGAAAATCTCTAGCAGTGGCGCCCGAACAGGGACTTGAAAGCGAAAGGGAAACCAGAGGAGCTCT
CTCGACGCAGGACTCGGCTTGCTGAAGCGCGCACGGCAAGAGGCGAGGGGCGGCGACTGGTGAGTACGCC
AAAAATTTTGACTAGCGGAGGCTAGAAGGAGAGAGATGGGTGCGAGAGCGTCAGTATTAAGCGGGGGAGA
ATTAGATCGCGATGGGAAAAAATTCGGTTAAGGCCAGGGGGAAAGAAAAAATATAAATTAAAACATATAG
TATGGGCAAGCAGGGAGCTAGAACGATTCGCAGTTAATCCTGGCCTGTTAGAAACATCAGAAGGCTGTAG
ACAAATACTGGGACAGCTACAACCATCCCTTCAGACAGGATCAGAAGAACTTAGATCATTATATAATACA
GTAGCAACCCTCTATTGTGTGCATCAAAGGATAGAGATAAAAGACACCAAGGAAGCTTTAGACAAGATAG
AGGAAGAGCAAAACAAAAGTAAGACCACCGCACAGCAAGCGGCCGGCCGCTGATCTTCAGACCTGGAGGA
GGAGATATGAGGGACAATTGGAGAAGTGAATTATATAAATATAAAGTAGTAAAAATTGAACCATTAGGAG
TAGCACCCACCAAGGCAAAGAGAAGAGTGGTGCAGAGAGAAAAAAGAGCAGTGGGAATAGGAGCTTTGTT
CCTTGGGTTCTTGGGAGCAGCAGGAAGCACTATGGGCGCAGCGTCAATGACGCTGACGGTACAGGCCAGA
CAATTATTGTCTGGTATAGTGCAGCAGCAGAACAATTTGCTGAGGGCTATTGAGGCGCAACAGCATCTGT
TGCAACTCACAGTCTGGGGCATCAAGCAGCTCCAGGCAAGAATCCTGGCTGTGGAAAGATACCTAAAGGA
TCAACAGCTCCTGGGGATTTGGGGTTGCTCTGGAAAACTCATTTGCACCACTGCTGTGCCTTGGAATGCT
AGTTGGAGTAATAAATCTCTGGAACAGATTTGGAATCACACGACCTGGATGGAGTGGGACAGAGAAATTA
ACAATTACACAAGCTTAATACACTCCTTAATTGAAGAATCGCAAAACCAGCAAGAAAAGAATGAACAAGA
ATTATTGGAATTAGATAAATGGGCAAGTTTGTGGAATTGGTTTAACATAACAAATTGGCTGTGGTATATA
AAATTATTCATAATGATAGTAGGAGGCTTGGTAGGTTTAAGAATAGTTTTTGCTGTACTTTCTATAGTGA
ATAGAGTTAGGCAGGGATATTCACCATTATCGTTTCAGACCCACCTCCCAACCCCGAGGGGACCCGACAG
GCCCGAAGGAATAGAAGAAGAAGGTGGAGAGAGAGACAGAGACAGATCCATTCGATTAGTGAACGGATCT
CGACGGTATCGCCAAATGGCAGTATTCATCCACAATTTTAAAAGAAAAGGGGGGATTGGGGGGTACAGTG
CAGGGGAAAGAATAGTAGACATAATAGCAACAGACATACAAACTAAAGAATTACAAAAACAAATTACAAA
AATTCAAAATTTTCGGGTTTATTACAGGGACAGCAGAGATCCAGTTTGGATCGATAAGCTTGATATCGAA
TTCGTCGACCGGGTTTCGTAACAATCGCATGAGGATTCGCAACGCCTTCGTCGAAGTCGAAGTCGACCTC
CCGTCTCAGTAAAGGTCGTCGAAGTCGAAGTCGACCAATCGGACTGCCTTCGTACGTCGAAGTCGAAGTC
GACCGTATCAGTCGCCTCGGAACGTCGAAGTCGAAGTCGACCATTCGTAAGAGGCTCACTCTCCCTTACA
CGGAGTGGATAACTAGTTTCGCATATTAAGGTGACGCGTGTGGCCTCGAACACCGAGCGACCCTGCAGCG
ACCCGCTTAAGGATCCACCGGTCGCCACCACACATACACAGAAATGGTGAGCAAGGGCGAGGAGGATAAC
ATGGCCATCATCAAGGAGTTCATGCGCTTCAAGGTGCACATGGAGGGCTCCGTGAACGGCCACGAGTTCG
AGATCGAGGGCGAGGGCGAGGGCCGCCCCTACGAGGGCACCCAGACCGCCAAGCTGAAGGTGACCAAGGG
TGGCCCCCTGCCCTTCGCCTGGGACATCCTGTCCCCTCAGTTCATGTACGGCTCCAAGGCCTACGTGAAG
CACCCCGCCGACATCCCCGACTACTTGAAGCTGTCCTTCCCCGAGGGCTTCAAGTGGGAGCGCGTGATGA
ACTTCGAGGACGGCGGCGTGGTGACCGTGACCCAGGACTCCTCCCTGCAGGACGGCGAGTTCATCTACAA
GGTGAAGCTGCGCGGCACCAACTTCCCCTCCGACGGCCCCGTAATGCAGAAGAAGACCATGGGCTGGCAG
GCCTCCTCCGAGCGGATGTACCCCGAGGACGGCGCCCTGAAGGGCGAGATCAAGCAGAGGCTGAAGCTGA
AGGACGGCGGCCACTACGACGCTGAGGTCAAGACCACCTACAAGGCCAAGAAGCCCGTGCAGCTGCCCGG
CGCCTACAACGTCAACATCAAGTTGGACATCACCTCCCACAACGAGGACTACACCATCGTGGAACAGTAC
GAACGCGCCGAGGGCCGCCACTCCACCGGCGGCATGGACGAGCTGTACAAGTAAAGCGGCCGCGACTCTA
GAGTCGACCTGCAGGCATGCAAGCTTGATATCAAGCTTATCGATAATCAACCTCTGGATTACAAAATTTG
TGAAAGATTGACTGGTATTCTTAACTATGTTGCTCCTTTTACGCTATGTGGATACGCTGCTTTAATGCCT
TTGTATCATGCTATTGCTTCCCGTATGGCTTTCATTTTCTCCTCCTTGTATAAATCCTGGTTGCTGTCTC
TTTATGAGGAGTTGTGGCCCGTTGTCAGGCAACGTGGCGTGGTGTGCACTGTGTTTGCTGACGCAACCCC
CACTGGTTGGGGCATTGCCACCACCTGTCAGCTCCTTTCCGGGACTTTCGCTTTCCCCCTCCCTATTGCC
ACGGCGGAACTCATCGCCGCCTGCCTTGCCCGCTGCTGGACAGGGGCTCGGCTGTTGGGCACTGACAATT
CCGTGGTGTTGTCGGGGAAATCATCGTCCTTTCCTTGGCTGCTCGCCTGTGTTGCCACCTGGATTCTGCG
CGGGACGTCCTTCTGCTACGTCCCTTCGGCCCTCAATCCAGCGGACCTTCCTTCCCGCGGCCTGCTGCCG
GCTCTGCGGCCTCTTCCGCGTCTTCGCCTTCGCCCTCAGACGAGTCGGATCTCCCTTTGGGCCGCCTCCC
CGCAT
Features (pLannotate 1.2.2; 33 found; start..end, strand, type, name):
     38..106     +  CDS            nef (fragment): NEF_HV1Z2 - Experimental evidence at protein level: Swiss-Prot protein existence level 1. Extracellular Nef protein targets CD4(+) T-lymphocytes for apoptosis by interacting with CXCR4 surface receptors. From Human immunodeficiency virus type 1 group M subtype D (isolate Z2/CDC-Z34) (HIV-1).
    108..341     +  LTR            3' LTR (ΔU3): self-inactivating 3' long terminal repeat (LTR) from HIV-1
    366..384     -  promoter       SP6 promoter: promoter for bacteriophage SP6 RNA polymerase
    612..891     +  CDS            TcR (fragment): tetracycline efflux protein; tet; confers resistance to tetracycline
    892..940     -  misc_feature   bom (fragment): basis of mobility region from pBR322
   1042..1077    -  CDS            rop (fragment): Rop protein, which maintains plasmids at low copy number; rop
   1172..1276    +  promoter       AmpR promoter: bla
   1277..2137    +  CDS            AmpR: β-lactamase; bla; confers resistance to ampicillin, carbenicillin, and related antibiotics
   2308..2896    +  rep_origin     ori: high-copy-number ColE1/pMB1/pBR322/pUC origin of replication
   3079..3135    +  CDS            lacI (fragment): lac repressor; lacI; The lac repressor binds to the lac operator to inhibit transcription in E. coli. This inhibition can be relieved by adding lactose or isopropyl-β-D-thiogalactopyranoside (IPTG).
   3142..3471    +  promoter       SV40 promoter: SV40 enhancer and early promoter
   3671..3790    +  CDS            gpt (fragment): XGPT_ECOLI - Also known as gpp, gxu. Experimental evidence at protein level: Swiss-Prot protein existence level 1. Purine salvage pathway enzyme that catalyzes the transfer of the ribosyl-5-phosphate group from 5-phospho-alpha-D-ribose 1- diphosphate (PRPP) to the N9 position of the 6-oxopurines guanine and xanthine to form the corresponding ribonucleotides GMP (guanosine 5'- monophosphate) and XMP (xanthosine 5'-monophosphate), with the release of PPi. To a lesser extent, also acts on hypoxanthine (PubMed:9100006, PubMed:3886014). Does not ribophosphorylate adenine (PubMed:3886014). From Esch
   3790..4125    +  CDS            gpt (fragment): XGPT_ECOLI - Also known as gpp, gxu. Experimental evidence at protein level: Swiss-Prot protein existence level 1. Purine salvage pathway enzyme that catalyzes the transfer of the ribosyl-5-phosphate group from 5-phospho-alpha-D-ribose 1- diphosphate (PRPP) to the N9 position of the 6-oxopurines guanine and xanthine to form the corresponding ribonucleotides GMP (guanosine 5'- monophosphate) and XMP (xanthosine 5'-monophosphate), with the release of PPi. To a lesser extent, also acts on hypoxanthine (PubMed:9100006, PubMed:3886014). Does not ribophosphorylate adenine (PubMed:3886014). From Esch
   4220..4525    +  CDS            frsA (fragment): FRSA_ECOLI - Also known as yafA. Experimental evidence at protein level: Swiss-Prot protein existence level 1. Catalyzes the hydrolysis of esters (PubMed:15808744). Displays esterase activity toward pNP-butyrate (PubMed:15808744). May stimulate mixed-acid fermentation by acting as a fermentation/respiration switch that down-regulates respiration and up- regulates fermentation rates (PubMed:15169777). From Escherichia coli (strain K12).
   4529..4603    +  CDS            small t antigen (fragment): SV40 (simian virus 40) small t antigen
   4605..4670    +  intron         small t intron: SV40 (simian virus 40) small t antigen intron
   4800..4820    +  CDS            SV40 NLS: nuclear localization signal of SV40 (simian virus 40) large T antigen
   5139..5222    +  CDS            large T antigen (fragment): large T antigen from SV40 (simian virus 40)
   5245..5379    +  polyA_signal   SV40 poly(A) signal: SV40 polyadenylation signal
   5546..5875    +  CDS            nef (fragment): NEF_HV1BR - Experimental evidence at protein level: Swiss-Prot protein existence level 1. Extracellular Nef protein targets CD4(+) T-lymphocytes for apoptosis by interacting with CXCR4 surface receptors (PubMed:14990729). From Human immunodeficiency virus type 1 group M subtype B (isolate BRU/LAI) (HIV-1).
   5923..6180    +  LTR            5' LTR (truncated): truncated 5' long terminal repeat (LTR) from HIV-1
   6227..6352    +  misc_feature   HIV-1 Ψ: packaging signal of human immunodeficiency virus type 1
   6336..6674    +  CDS            HIV-1 gag (fragment): gag protein from human immunodeficiency virus 1; gag
   6849..7082    +  misc_feature   RRE: The Rev response element (RRE) of HIV-1 allows for Rev-dependent mRNA export from the nucleus to the cytoplasm.
   7459..7559    +  CDS            Rev (fragment): human immunodeficiency virus 1 (HIV-1) Rev protein; rev; enhances nuclear export of unspliced and incompletely spliced viral mRNAs
   7596..7713    +  misc_feature   cPPT/CTS: central polypurine tract and central termination sequence of HIV-1
   7750..7773    -  misc_feature   MCS (fragment): pBluescript multiple cloning site
   7998..8060    +  promoter       Mini-TK promoter: minimal herpes simplex virus (HSV) thymidine kinase promoter
   8094..8803    +  CDS            mCherry (fragment): monomeric derivative of DsRed fluorescent protein (Shaner et al., 2004) mammalian codon-optimized
   8816..8846    +  misc_feature   MCS (fragment): pUC18/19 multiple cloning site
   8847..8865    +  misc_feature   MCS (fragment): pBluescript multiple cloning site
   8865..9453    +  misc_feature   WPRE: woodchuck hepatitis virus posttranscriptional regulatory element
   9454..21      +  misc_feature   MCS (fragment) (across the origin): pBluescript multiple cloning site
