[The description below was written by a language model from this plasmid's Addgene catalogue record and pLannotate feature annotations shown in this document.]
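Description:
pMN-322 is a lentiviral transfer plasmid built on the pHR backbone that carries an integratable mCherry reporter for the synthetic zinc-finger transcription regulator (synZiFTR) ZF1. It is propagated in E. coli through a high-copy ColE1/pUC-type origin with ampicillin selection (AmpR under its own bla promoter). The backbone also contains a number of legacy remnants picked up by annotation, including fragments of TcR, rop, bom and lacI, and an SV40 promoter followed by gpt fragments, SV40 small t intron and large T sequences and an SV40 poly(A) signal. These lie outside the viral genome and are not described as functional parts of the design.

The viral portion runs from a truncated HIV-1 5' LTR through the Ψ packaging signal with partial gag, the Rev response element and the cPPT/CTS, to a self-inactivating ΔU3 3' LTR. These elements allow the RNA genome to be packaged when helper functions are supplied in trans, and then to be exported, reverse transcribed and stably integrated into target mammalian cells without LTR-driven transcription after integration. Between the cPPT and the 3' LTR sits the synthetic payload, recorded as four ZF1 binding sites upstream of a minimal HSV thymidine kinase promoter driving mCherry, followed by a WPRE to enhance transcript expression. The binding-site array itself is not annotated in the feature table, but an unannotated gap precedes the mini-TK promoter. Because the minimal promoter should have little activity on its own, red fluorescence is expected to depend on recruitment of a ZF1-based activator to the upstream sites. This makes the construct a readout for ZF1 synZiFTR activity in synthetic gene circuits in human cells. No mammalian selection marker is evident within the integrated cassette.
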