Addgene plasmid #195441: pMN-322
Purpose: Lentiviral Integratable mCherry Reporter for synZiFTR ZF1
Depositing lab: Ahmad Khalil. Depositing organization: Boston University Main Campus. Publication: Multidimensional control of therapeutic human cell function with synthetic gene circuits. Li HS, Israni DV, Gagnon KA, Gan KA, Raymond MH, Sander JD, Roybal KT, Joung JK, Wong WW, Khalil AS. Science. 2022 Dec 16;378(6625):1227-1234. doi: 10.1126/science.ade0156. Epub 2022 Dec 15. PubMed 36520914.
Backbone
  Vector backbone: pHR
  Vector type: Mammalian Expression, Lentiviral
Growth in bacteria
  Bacterial resistance: Ampicillin, 100 μg/mL
  Growth temperature: 37°C
  Growth strain: NEB Stable
  Copy number: Unknown
Gene/Insert
  Gene/Insert name: 4X ZF1 BS - minTK - mCherry
  Species: Synthetic
  Cloning method: Gibson Cloning
Terms and licenses: Academic/Nonprofit Terms; Industry Terms: Not Available to Industry
How to cite: pMN-322 was a gift from Ahmad Khalil (Addgene plasmid # 195441 ; http://n2t.net/addgene:195441 ; RRID:Addgene_195441)
